>Addgene plasmid #40150 | pFM104 | addgene partial sequence | sequence record 52349 | pGEX3
GCAGATCGTCAGTCAGTCACGATGCGGCCGCCTATGACGGTGATGATGACGTGGCAATGGGTGATGACGT
GGGAGTTTGAGGATTACGGGCGGTCGTTACACGTTCACAAATTGAGAGGAGCATCTCTTCCACGACTCCT
TTATCCAGTTGATTAGCACACACATCACGAATCGGTATCGTTTTCATCGTAGTTTCGAGTGCATTTGCAG
AAAGTACACGTGTTTGGCCTGAAGCCTCCGATGGGACGTTCATAAGCATTTCACATTGCACATGAATGTG
CTGAGCATGTTTCATATTTCGATGAATCTGATGAGCCGACAGTATTGAAGCCGGGTTCCGGGTGTCGACG
AGTAGGTAGGCAGCGTCACAGGCGTCCATATATGCCTGCGGAAGATTCGAATTATCATATTCCGGATCGA
TAATGTCCAGCACGTATTCCATGTCAGTCTCGTCGTTGTTGAGCACCATCGAAACGATGTGCGGAAGACG
GTTATCTCCCTCCGGGAACGGCATCATTCCGATTCCAGCGAGCCGATATCGCTCGGCGATCGGAATTATG
CGAATACGGTCGGTGCCCTCCAGGAATAGTTGACGAATCGCGCGAACAAAAGTGGTTTTTCCGGCTCCAG
AGTGTCCAAAAACGACGAGCGTAATCTCACAGCCCGATGCGACACGCTCAAACTTCCGGCCTATTCCAGT
ATAATAGCCGAGAGCCGAGAACTTTGACAATTGCAACGGCTCATCATATTCCGGATCGTCGTGCTCATTT
TCGAGCCGAACAAATGAGAT
