>Addgene plasmid #40150 | pFM104 | addgene partial sequence | sequence record 53446 | pGEX5
ATCGGATCTGGAGTTCTGTTCCAGGGGCCCCTGGGATCCATGACGGATTTAGACACTTCATCCGCTCAAA
TACGGGCTTCGCAGAGCGATTTATCGATTGCCAACTCATCGCCACGTCTGCTGGAGTCCAACGCAACTAC
TTCTACAGCGTGCATCAACGACGTTCAACAGCCGGTTCGACGCGATTTGAGCTCGGAACTCCTCTGTCCA
CTGTGTGATCAGCTTTTCGACAGGCCCGTAATGGTAACATGTGGGCACTCGTACTGTGAGCCGTGCATCG
AACGACATACACGTGATACGAGAGCCTGTGTAATCTGTAAACTCGACGTTGGACCATTTGCAGCGATGAT
TCCCAGCATTACACTTGATAATATGGTCCGAAAATTGAAAAACCAGGAGAATATCGAGAGCAGCTACGAC
GATTTGTTCATTTGTGAGGAAAAGCTCCAAAAAGCGCCAACACCACCAATTTCGGAGGAAATTCCGGCTC
AAAAAATGACGAGAAGCCTGTCACAACGGTCTAAACGACGCTTATTCTTCTCAATTGCGGGCCCAACGAT
TTGCTCGAGCCCAATCACCCCACACGCCGCTGCCCCACTGTCGCCAAGTGCTCGTCCCGCCAAAAGTTCT
CTGAAAATCCCGCCGGAGCCGCTGAACCACTCGCTCTCACCTCCAGGATTCCATAACAGTCACCACCACC
GAGACGATTCTCTGGTGCTCGCCGGCGGAA
