[The description below was written by a language model from this plasmid's Addgene catalogue record.]
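Description:
pFM104 (also recorded as pGEX6p1-par-2 R183-5A) is a bacterial expression plasmid built on the commercial pGEX-6P-1 backbone, which is about 4.9 kb without insert. It is propagated in E. coli under ampicillin selection; the copy number is listed as unknown, and no feature table is provided, so the origin of replication and other backbone elements are not itemised in the record.

The insert is a mutant coding sequence of the Caenorhabditis elegans polarity gene par-2, cloned between BamHI and NotI sites, both of which are retained. This places it in frame behind the backbone-encoded glutathione S-transferase, giving an N-terminal GST–PAR-2 fusion suited to glutathione affinity purification. The pGEX-6P series normally carries a PreScission protease site between GST and the insert, allowing tag removal, though the record does not mention it. The insert carries two modifications: the R183-5A mutation, which by its name appears to denote alanine substitution of arginines at positions 183–185, and a recoding of base pairs 6–523 that was originally designed to make par-2 transgenes resistant to RNAi. That recoding matters in worms rather than in bacteria and was presumably carried over from the parent transgene. The record lists the promoter as T7, whereas pGEX vectors conventionally drive expression from the IPTG-inducible tac promoter, so this field should be treated with caution.

The plasmid is associated with a study of how microtubules promote the formation of polarized PAR domains in the C. elegans zygote. Its design suggests it was used to produce recombinant mutant PAR-2 protein for in vitro biochemical comparison with the wild-type protein, although the record does not state the specific assays.
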