Addgene plasmid #40150: pFM104
Depositing lab: Geraldine Seydoux. Depositing organization: Johns Hopkins University and School of Medicine. Publication: Microtubules induce self-organization of polarized PAR domains in Caenorhabditis elegans zygotes. Motegi F, Zonies S, Hao Y, Cuenca AA, Griffin E, Seydoux G. Nat Cell Biol. 2011 Oct 9;13(11):1361-7. doi: 10.1038/ncb2354. PubMed 21983565.
Backbone
  Vector backbone: pGEX-6p-1
  Backbone manufacturer: GE
  Backbone size w/o insert (bp): 4900
  Vector type: Bacterial Expression
Growth in bacteria
  Bacterial resistance: Ampicillin, 100 μg/mL
  Growth temperature: 37°C
  Growth strain: DH5alpha
  Copy number: Unknown
Gene/Insert
  Gene/Insert name: par-2 RNAi resistant, R183-5A (alt name: par-2)
  Species: C. elegans (nematode)
  Mutation: R183-5A; base pairs 6-523 of par-2 were recoded to create the RNAi-resistant par-2 transgene.
  GenBank ID: NC_003281.9
  Entrez Gene: par-2 (a.k.a. CELE_F58B6.3)
  Promoter: T7
  Tag / fusion protein: GST (N terminal on backbone)
  Cloning method: Restriction Enzyme; 5′ cloning site BamHI (not destroyed); 3′ cloning site NotI (not destroyed)
  Sequencing primers: 5′ pGEX5; 3′ pGEX3
Terms and licenses: Academic/Nonprofit Terms; Industry Terms: Not Available to Industry
Depositor comments: Alternate plasmid name: pGEX6p1-par-2 R183-5A
How to cite: pFM104 was a gift from Geraldine Seydoux (Addgene plasmid # 40150 ; http://n2t.net/addgene:40150 ; RRID:Addgene_40150)
